>Addgene plasmid #70449 | R777-E165 Hs.PIK3CB | depositor full sequence | sequence record 125898 | Full Sequence
TTAACGCTAGCATGGATGTTTTCCCAGTCACGACGTTGTAAAACGACGGCCAGTCTTAAAATTCGAGCTC
GGTCCGAGGATCCGAAATAATGATTTTATTTTGACTGATAGTGACCTGTTCGTTGCAACAAATTGATAAG
CAATGCTTTTTTATAATGCCAACTTTGTACAAAAAAGTTGGCACCATGTGCTTCAGTTTCATAATGCCTC
CTGCTATGGCAGACATCCTTGACATCTGGGCGGTGGATTCACAGATAGCATCTGATGGCTCCATACCTGT
GGATTTCCTTTTGCCCACTGGGATTTATATCCAGTTGGAGGTACCTCGGGAAGCTACCATTTCTTATATT
AAGCAGATGTTATGGAAGCAAGTTCACAATTACCCAATGTTCAACCTCCTTATGGATATTGACTCCTATA
TGTTTGCATGTGTGAATCAGACTGCTGTATATGAGGAGCTTGAAGATGAAACACGAAGACTCTGTGATGT
CAGACCTTTTCTTCCAGTTCTCAAATTAGTGACAAGAAGTTGTGACCCAGGGGAAAAATTAGACTCAAAA
ATTGGAGTCCTTATAGGAAAAGGTCTGCATGAATTTGATTCCTTGAAGGATCCTGAAGTAAATGAATTTC
GAAGAAAAATGCGCAAATTCAGCGAGGAAAAAATCCTGTCACTTGTGGGATTGTCTTGGATGGACTGGCT
AAAACAAACATATCCACCAGAGCATGAACCATCCATCCCTGAAAACTTAGAAGATAAACTTTATGGGGGA
AAGCTCATCGTAGCTGTTCATTTTGAAAACTGCCAGGACGTGTTTAGCTTTCAAGTGTCTCCTAATATGA
ATCCTATCAAAGTAAATGAATTGGCAATCCAAAAACGTTTGACTATTCATGGGAAGGAAGATGAAGTTAG
CCCCTATGATTATGTGTTGCAAGTCAGCGGGAGAGTAGAATATGTTTTTGGTGATCATCCACTAATTCAG
TTCCAGTATATCCGGAACTGTGTGATGAACAGAGCCCTGCCCCATTTTATACTTGTGGAATGCTGCAAGA
TCAAGAAAATGTATGAACAAGAAATGATTGCCATAGAGGCTGCCATAAATCGAAATTCATCTAATCTTCC
TCTTCCATTACCACCAAAGAAAACACGAATTATTTCTCATGTTTGGGAAAATAACAACCCTTTCCAAATT
GTCTTGGTTAAGGGAAATAAACTTAACACAGAGGAAACTGTAAAAGTTCATGTCAGGGCTGGTCTTTTTC
ATGGTACTGAGCTCCTGTGTAAAACCATCGTAAGCTCAGAGGTATCAGGGAAAAATGATCATATTTGGAA
TGAACCACTGGAATTTGATATTAATATTTGTGACTTACCAAGAATGGCTCGATTATGTTTTGCTGTTTAT
GCAGTTTTGGATAAAGTAAAAACGAAGAAATCAACGAAAACTATTAATCCCTCTAAATATCAGACCATCA
GGAAAGCTGGAAAAGTGCATTATCCTGTAGCGTGGGTAAATACGATGGTTTTTGACTTTAAAGGACAATT
GAGAACTGGAGACATAATATTACACAGCTGGTCTTCATTTCCTGATGAACTCGAAGAAATGTTGAATCCA
ATGGGAACTGTTCAAACAAATCCATATACTGAAAATGCAACAGCTTTGCATGTTAAATTTCCAGAGAATA
AAAAACAACCTTATTATTACCCTCCCTTCGATAAGATTATTGAAAAGGCAGCTGAGATTGCAAGCAGTGA
TAGTGCTAATGTGTCAAGTCGAGGTGGAAAAAAGTTTCTTCCTGTATTGAAAGAAATCTTGGACAGGGAT
CCCTTGTCTCAACTGTGTGAAAATGAAATGGATCTTATTTGGACTTTGCGACAAGACTGCCGAGAGATTT
TCCCACAATCACTGCCAAAATTACTGCTGTCAATCAAGTGGAATAAACTTGAGGATGTTGCTCAGCTTCA
GGCGCTGCTTCAGATTTGGCCTAAACTGCCCCCCCGGGAGGCCCTAGAGCTTCTGGATTTCAACTATCCA
GACCAGTACGTTCGAGAATATGCTGTAGGCTGCCTGCGACAGATGAGTGATGAAGAACTTTCTCAATATC
TTTTACAACTGGTGCAAGTGTTAAAATATGAGCCTTTTCTTGATTGTGCCCTCTCTAGATTCCTATTAGA
AAGAGCACTTGGTAATCGGAGGATAGGGCAGTTTCTATTTTGGCATCTTAGGTCAGAAGTGCACATTCCT
GCTGTCTCAGTACAATTTGGTGTCATCCTTGAAGCATACTGCCGGGGAAGTGTGGGGCACATGAAAGTGC
TTTCTAAGCAGGTTGAAGCACTCAATAAGTTAAAAACTTTAAATAGTTTAATCAAACTGAATGCCGTGAA
GTTAAACAGAGCCAAAGGGAAGGAGGCCATGCATACCTGTTTAAAACAGAGTGCTTACCGGGAAGCCCTC
TCTGACCTGCAGTCACCCCTGAACCCATGTGTTATCCTCTCAGAACTCTATGTTGAAAAGTGCAAATACA
TGGATTCCAAAATGAAGCCTTTGTGGCTGGTATACAATAACAAGGTATTTGGTGAGGATTCAGTTGGAGT
GATTTTTAAAAATGGTGATGATTTACGACAGGATATGTTGACACTCCAAATGTTGCGCTTGATGGATTTA
CTCTGGAAAGAAGCTGGTTTGGATCTTCGGATGTTGCCTTATGGCTGTTTAGCAACAGGAGATCGCTCTG
GCCTCATTGAAGTTGTGAGCACCTCTGAAACAATTGCTGACATTCAGCTGAACAGTAGCAATGTGGCTGC
TGCAGCAGCCTTCAACAAAGATGCCCTTCTGAACTGGCTTAAAGAATACAACTCTGGGGATGACCTGGAC
CGAGCCATTGAGGAATTTACACTGTCCTGTGCTGGCTACTGTGTAGCTTCTTATGTCCTTGGGATTGGTG
ACAGACATAGTGACAACATCATGGTCAAAAAAACTGGCCAGCTCTTCCACATTGACTTTGGACATATTCT
TGGAAATTTCAAATCTAAGTTTGGCATTAAAAGGGAGCGAGTGCCTTTTATTCTTACCTATGATTTCATC
CATGTCATTCAACAAGGAAAAACAGGAAATACAGAAAAGTTTGGCCGGTTCCGCCAGTGTTGTGAGGATG
CATATCTGATTTTACGACGGCATGGGAATCTCTTCATCACTCTCTTTGCGCTGATGTTGACTGCAGGGCT
TCCTGAACTCACATCAGTCAAAGATATACAGTATCTTAAGGACTCTCTTGCATTAGGGAAGAGTGAAGAA
GAAGCACTCAAACAGTTTAAGCAAAAATTTGATGAGGCGCTCAGGGAAAGCTGGACTACTAAAGTGAACT
GGATGGCCCACACAGTTCGGAAAGACTACAGATCTTAATCAACTTTCTTGTACAAAGTTGGCATTATAGG
AAAGCATTGCTTATCAATTTGTTGCAACGAACAGGTCACTATCAGTCAAAATAAAATCATTATTTGCATG
CAAGCTTAGATCCTCTAGACCAGCCAGGACAGAAATGCCTCGACTTCGCTGCTACCCAAGGTTGCCGGGT
GACGCACACCGTGGAAACGGATGAAGGCACGAACCCAGTGGACATAAGCCTGTTCGGTTCGTAAGCTGTA
ATGCAAGTAGCGTATGCGCTCACGCAACTGGTCCAGAACCTTGACCGAACGCAGCGGTGGTAACGGCGCA
GTGGCGGTTTTCATGGCTTGTTATGACTGTTTTTTTGGGGTACAGTCTATGCCTCGGGCATCCAAGCAGC
AAGCGCGTTACGCCGTGGGTCGATGTTTGATGTTATGGAGCAGCAACGATGTTACGCAGCAGGGCAGTCG
CCCTAAAACAAAGTTAAACATTATGAGGGAAGCGGTGATCGCCGAAGTATCGACTCAACTATCAGAGGTA
GTTGGCGTCATCGAGCGCCATCTCGAACCGACGTTGCTGGCCGTACATTTGTACGGCTCCGCAGTGGATG
GCGGCCTGAAGCCACACAGTGATATTGATTTGCTGGTTACGGTGACCGTAAGGCTTGATGAAACAACGCG
GCGAGCTTTGATCAACGACCTTTTGGAAACTTCGGCTTCCCCTGGAGAGAGCGAGATTCTCCGCGCTGTA
GAAGTCACCATTGTTGTGCACGACGACATCATTCCGTGGCGTTATCCAGCTAAGCGCGAACTGCAATTTG
GAGAATGGCAGCGCAATGACATTCTTGCAGGTATCTTCGAGCCAGCCACGATCGACATTGATCTGGCTAT
CTTGCTGACAAAAGCAAGAGAACATAGCGTTGCCTTGGTAGGTCCAGCGGCGGAGGAACTCTTTGATCCG
GTTCCTGAACAGGATCTATTTGAGGCGCTAAATGAAACCTTAACGCTATGGAACTCGCCGCCCGACTGGG
CTGGCGATGAGCGAAATGTAGTGCTTACGTTGTCCCGCATTTGGTACAGCGCAGTAACCGGCAAAATCGC
GCCGAAGGATGTCGCTGCCGACTGGGCAATGGAGCGCCTGCCGGCCCAGTATCAGCCCGTCATACTTGAA
GCTAGACAGGCTTATCTTGGACAAGAAGAAGATCGCTTGGCCTCGCGCGCAGATCAGTTGGAAGAATTTG
TCCACTACGTGAAAGGCGAGATCACCAAGGTAGTCGGCAAATAACCCTCGAGCCACCCATGACCAAAATC
CCTTAACGTGAGTTACGCGTCGTTCCACTGAGCGTCAGACCCCGTAGAAAAGATCAAAGGATCTTCTTGA
GATCCTTTTTTTCTGCGCGTAATCTGCTGCTTGCAAACAAAAAAACCACCGCTACCAGCGGTGGTTTGTT
TGCCGGATCAAGAGCTACCAACTCTTTTTCCGAAGGTAACTGGCTTCAGCAGAGCGCAGATACCAAATAC
TGTCCTTCTAGTGTAGCCGTAGTTAGGCCACCACTTCAAGAACTCTGTAGCACCGCCTACATACCTCGCT
CTGCTAATCCTGTTACCAGTGGCTGCTGCCAGTGGCGATAAGTCGTGTCTTACCGGGTTGGACTCAAGAC
GATAGTTACCGGATAAGGCGCAGCGGTCGGGCTGAACGGGGGGTTCGTGCACACAGCCCAGCTTGGAGCG
AACGACCTACACCGAACTGAGATACCTACAGCGTGAGCATTGAGAAAGCGCCACGCTTCCCGAAGGGAGA
AAGGCGGACAGGTATCCGGTAAGCGGCAGGGTCGGAACAGGAGAGCGCACGAGGGAGCTTCCAGGGGGAA
ACGCCTGGTATCTTTATAGTCCTGTCGGGTTTCGCCACCTCTGACTTGAGCGTCGATTTTTGTGATGCTC
GTCAGGGGGGCGGAGCCTATGGAAAAACGCCAGCAACGCGGCCTTTTTACGGTTCCTGGCCTTTTGCTGG
CCTTTTGCTCACATGTTCTTTCCTGCGTTATCCCCTGATTCTGTGGATAACCGTATTACCGCCTTTGAGT
GAGCTGATACCGCTCGCCGCAGCCGAACGACCGAGCGCAGCGAGTCAGTGAGCGAGGAAGCGGAAGAGCG
CCCAATACGCAAACCGCCTCTCCCCGCGCGTTGGCCGATTCATTAATGCAGCTGGCACGACAGGTTTCCC
GACTGGAAAGCGGGCAGTGAGCGCAACGCAATTAATACGCGTACCGCTAGCCAGGAAGAGTTTGTAGAAA
CGCAAAAAGGCCATCCGTCAGGATGGCCTTCTGCTTAGTTTGATGCCTGGCAGTTTATGGCGGGCGTCCT
GCCCGCCACCCTCCGGGCCGTTGCTTCACAACGTTCAAATCCGCTCCCGGCGGATTTGTCCTACTCAGGA
GAGCGTTCACCGACAAACAACAGATAAAACGAAAGGCCCAGTCTTCCGACTGAGCCTTTCGTTTTATTTG
ATGCCTGGCAGTTCCCTACTCTCGCG
Features (pLannotate 1.2.2; 11 found; start..end, strand, type, name):
     18..54      -  CDS            lacZα (fragment): LacZα fragment of β-galactosidase; lacZ fragment
     85..180     +  protein_bind   attL3: mutant version of attL; recombination site for the Gateway® LR reaction LR Clonase™
    186..3395    +  CDS            PIK3CB: PK3CB_HUMAN - Also known as PIK3C1. Experimental evidence at protein level: Swiss-Prot protein existence level 1. Phosphoinositide-3-kinase (PI3K) phosphorylates phosphatidylinositol derivatives at position 3 of the inositol ring to produce 3-phosphoinositides (PubMed:15135396). Uses ATP and PtdIns(4,5)P2 (phosphatidylinositol 4,5-bisphosphate) to generate phosphatidylinositol 3,4,5-trisphosphate (PIP3) (PubMed:15135396). PIP3 plays a key role by recruiting PH domain-containing proteins to the membrane, including AKT1 and PDPK1, activating signaling cascades involved in cell growth, survival,
   3403..3496    -  protein_bind   attL2 (fragment): mutant version of attL; recombination site for the Gateway® LR reaction LR Clonase™
   3611..3634    +  promoter       Pc promoter (fragment): intI1 (promoter lies within the coding sequence); class 1 integron promoter
   3810..3866    +  CDS            GmR (fragment): gentamycin acetyltransferase; aacC1; confers resistance to gentamycin
   3873..4664    +  CDS            SmR: aminoglycoside adenylyltransferase (Murphy, 1985); aadA; confers resistance to spectinomycin and streptomycin
   4757..5345    +  rep_origin     ori: high-copy-number ColE1/pMB1/pBR322/pUC origin of replication
   5528..5620    +  CDS            lacI (fragment): lac repressor; lacI; The lac repressor binds to the lac operator to inhibit transcription in E. coli. This inhibition can be relieved by adding lactose or isopropyl-β-D-thiogalactopyranoside (IPTG).
   5675..5702    -  terminator     rrnB T2 terminator: transcription terminator T2 from the E. coli rrnB gene
   5834..5877    +  terminator     rrnB T1 terminator: Escherichia coli rrnB; transcription terminator T1 from the E. coli rrnB gene
