[The description below was written by a language model from this plasmid's Addgene catalogue record and pLannotate feature annotations shown in this document.]
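Description:
R777-E165 Hs.PIK3CB is a Gateway entry clone built on the pDonor-255 backbone and carrying the human PIK3CB open reading frame (reference transcript NM_006219.2), which encodes the p110β catalytic subunit of class I phosphoinositide 3-kinase. This enzyme converts PtdIns(4,5)P2 to PIP3, recruiting PH-domain proteins such as AKT1 and PDPK1 to the membrane and driving growth and survival signalling. The full plasmid is about 5.9 kb, with a roughly 3.2 kb insert. It is a purely bacterial shuttle construct. It replicates at high copy from a ColE1/pUC-type origin and is selected with spectinomycin through the aadA (SmR) aminoglycoside adenylyltransferase gene, which sits downstream of a fragment of a class 1 integron Pc promoter and a remnant of a gentamicin resistance gene.

The ORF is flanked by attL recombination sites. The automated annotation labels the upstream site attL3 and the downstream one a partial attL2, so the exact identity of the 5′ site should be checked against the sequence rather than assumed. These sites allow LR Clonase-mediated transfer of the coding sequence into attR-bearing destination vectors. The entry clone has no annotated eukaryotic promoter, tag or reporter, so expression depends entirely on the destination vector chosen. Because the native stop codon is retained, the clone suits untagged expression or N-terminal fusions but not C-terminal ones. rrnB T1 and T2 terminators lie in the backbone upstream of the cassette and presumably shield the insert from read-through transcription. The short lacZα and lacI fragments are non-functional backbone remnants. The record supports its use as a source clone for building PIK3CB expression constructs.
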