Addgene plasmid #70449: R777-E165 Hs.PIK3CB
Purpose: Gateway ORF clone of human PIK3CB [NM_006219.2] with stop codon (for native or N-terminal fusions)
Depositing lab: Dominic Esposito. Depositing organization: National Cancer Institute (NCI).
Backbone
  Vector backbone: pDonor-255
  Backbone size w/o insert (bp): 2693
  Vector type: Gateway Entry Clone
Growth in bacteria
  Bacterial resistance: Spectinomycin, 50 μg/mL
  Growth temperature: 37°C
  Growth strain: DH10B
  Copy number: High Copy
Gene/Insert
  Gene/Insert name: PIK3CB (alt name: NM_006219.2)
  Species: H. sapiens (human)
  Insert size (bp): 3213
  Entrez Gene: PIK3CB (a.k.a. P110BETA, PI3K, PI3KBETA, PIK3C1)
  Cloning method: Gateway Cloning
  Sequencing primers: 5′ M13F 23-mer (5'-CCCAGTCACGACGTTGTAAAACG); 3′ attLR 23-mer (5'-TAACATCAGAGATTTTGAGACAC)
Terms and licenses: Academic/Nonprofit Terms; Industry Terms: Not Available to Industry
How to cite: R777-E165 Hs.PIK3CB was a gift from Dominic Esposito (Addgene plasmid # 70449 ; http://n2t.net/addgene:70449 ; RRID:Addgene_70449)
