>Addgene plasmid #70449 | R777-E165 Hs.PIK3CB | addgene partial sequence | sequence record 136364 | pCR8_R1 5'-cgaaccgaacaggcttatgt-3'
CGGCAACCTTGGGTAGCAGCGAAGTCGAGGCATTTCTGTCCTGGCTGGTCTAGAGGATCTAAGCTTGCAT
GCAAATAATGATTTTATTTTGACTGATAGTGACCTGTTCGTTGCAACAAATTGATAAGCAATGCTTTCCT
ATAATGCCAACTTTGTACAAGAAAGTTGATTAAGATCTGTAGTCTTTCCGAACTGTGTGGGCCATCCAGT
TCACTTTAGTAGTCCAGCTTTCCCTGAGCGCCTCATCAAATTTTTGCTTAAACTGTTTGAGTGCTTCTTC
TTCACTCTTCCCTAATGCAAGAGAGTCCTTAAGATACTGTATATCTTTGACTGATGTGAGTTCAGGAAGC
CCTGCAGTCAACATCAGCGCAAAGAGAGTGATGAAGAGATTCCCATGCCGTCGTAAAATCAGATATGCAT
CCTCACAACACTGGCGGAACCGGCCAAACTTTTCTGTATTTCCTGTTTTTCCTTGTTGAATGACATGGAT
GAAATCATAGGTAAGAATAAAAGGCACTCGCTCCCTTTTAATGCCAAACTTAGATTTGAAATTTCCAAGA
ATATGTCCAAAGTCAATGTGGAAGAGCTGGCCAGTTTTTTTGACCATGATGTTGTCACTATGTCTGTCAC
CAATCCCAAGGACATAAGAAGCTACACAGTAGCCAGCACAGGACAGTGTAAATTCCTCAATGGCTCGGTC
CAGGTCATCCCCAGAGTTGTATTCTTTAAGCCAGTTCAGAAGGGCATCTTTGTTGAAGGCTGCTGCAGCA
GCCACATTGCTACTGTTCAGCTGAATGTCAGCAATTGTTTCAGAGGTGCTCACAACTTCAATGAGGCCAG
AGCGATCTCCTGTTGCTAAACAGCCATAAGGCAACATCCGAAGATCCAAACCAGCTTCT
