>Addgene plasmid #70449 | R777-E165 Hs.PIK3CB | addgene partial sequence | sequence record 136366 | pCR8_F1 5'-ttgatgcctggcagttccct-3'
AAACGACGGCCAGTCTTAAAATTCGAGCTCGGTCCGAGGATCCGAAATAATGATTTTATTTTGACTGATA
GTGACCTGTTCGTTGCAACAAATTGATAAGCAATGCTTTTTTATAATGCCAACTTTGTACAAAAAAGTTG
GCACCATGTGCTTCAGTTTCATAATGCCTCCTGCTATGGCAGACATCCTTGACATCTGGGCGGTGGATTC
ACAGATAGCATCTGATGGCTCCATACCTGTGGATTTCCTTTTGCCCACTGGGATTTATATCCAGTTGGAG
GTACCTCGGGAAGCTACCATTTCTTATATTAAGCAGATGTTATGGAAGCAAGTTCACAATTACCCAATGT
TCAACCTCCTTATGGATATTGACTCCTATATGTTTGCATGTGTGAATCAGACTGCTGTATATGAGGAGCT
TGAAGATGAAACACGAAGACTCTGTGATGTCAGACCTTTTCTTCCAGTTCTCAAATTAGTGACAAGAAGT
TGTGACCCAGGGGAAAAATTAGACTCAAAAATTGGAGTCCTTATAGGAAAAGGTCTGCATGAATTTGATT
CCTTGAAGGATCCTGAAGTAAATGAATTTCGAAGAAAAATGCGCAAATTCAGCGAGGAAAAAATCCTGTC
ACTTGTGGGATTGTCTTGGATGGACTGGCTAAAACAAACATATCCACCAGAGCATGAACCATCCATCCCT
GAAAACTTAGAAGATAAACTTTATGGGGGAAAGCTCATCGTAGCTGTTCATTTTGAAAACTGCCAGGACG
TGTTTAGCTTTCAAGTGTCTCCTAATATGAATCCTATCAAAGTAAATGAATTGGCAATCCAAA
